Addgene plasmid #193383: nTALE+CD_for TUB_8N_1397NC
Purpose: nTALECD (1397NC) expression vector
Depositing lab: Shin-ichi Arimura. Depositing organization: The University of Tokyo. Publication: TALE-based C-to-T base editor for multiple homologous genes with flexible precision. Hosoda A, Nakazato I, Okuno M, Itoh T, Takanashi H, Tsutsumi N, Arimura SI. Plant Biotechnol (Tokyo). 2024 Dec 25;41(4):357-365. doi: 10.5511/plantbiotechnology.24.0510a. PubMed 40083573.
Backbone
  Vector backbone: pK7WG2
  Vector type: Plant Expression
Growth in bacteria
  Bacterial resistance: Spectinomycin, 50 μg/mL
  Growth temperature: 37°C
  Growth strain: DH5alpha
  Copy number: High Copy
Gene/Insert
  Gene/Insert name: For multiplex C-to-T base editing to introduce amino acid mutations in the coding sequence of AtTUBs.
  Species: Synthetic
  Cloning method: Gateway Cloning
Terms and licenses: Academic/Nonprofit Terms; Industry Terms: Not Available to Industry
Depositor comments: Ti binary vector constructed by multisite Gateway. Please visit https://doi.org/10.1101/2023.02.27.530312 for bioRxiv preprint.
How to cite: nTALE+CD_for TUB_8N_1397NC was a gift from Shin-ichi Arimura (Addgene plasmid # 193383 ; http://n2t.net/addgene:193383 ; RRID:Addgene_193383)
