[The description below was written by a language model from this plasmid's Addgene catalogue record and pLannotate feature annotations shown in this document.]
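Description:
nTALE+CD_for TUB_8N_1397NC is a roughly 21.7 kb Ti binary vector for plant expression, built on the pK7WG2 backbone by multisite Gateway recombination. It carries a high-copy ColE1-type origin with the bom region for propagation in E. coli and the pVS1 oriV, RepA and StaA functions for maintenance in Agrobacterium. Bacterial selection is through the aadA spectinomycin/streptomycin resistance gene. Between the nopaline-type right and left T-DNA borders sits a NOS promoter–nptII–NOS terminator cassette for kanamycin selection of transformed plants. There is also an oleosin-like coding sequence followed by EGFP and a CaMV poly(A) signal, consistent with a seed-fluorescence marker for identifying transgenic seeds, although the record does not state this purpose.

The payload is a pair of TALE-fused cytidine deaminase halves, flanked by attB1/attB4 and attB3/attB2 sites. In the first unit, an HA tag fragment precedes AvrBs3-derived TALE N- and C-terminal regions that flank an unannotated stretch, presumably the DNA-binding repeat array. These are fused to a fragment of the double-stranded DNA deaminase DddA and to the uracil glycosylase inhibitor UGI, and the unit ends in the Arabidopsis HSP18.2 terminator. The second unit has the same TALE architecture and runs across the sequence origin into a second UGI and a CaMV poly(A) signal; its deaminase portion is not annotated. The "1397NC" in the name probably refers to the DddA split position and orientation, which the record does not explain. Each unit is preceded by identical Arabidopsis genomic sequence (annotated only by matches to HST fragments) that probably serves as the promoter, but no promoter is named. The construct is intended for multiplex C-to-T base editing that introduces amino acid changes in the coding sequences of the homologous Arabidopsis tubulin (AtTUB) genes.
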