Features (pLannotate 1.2.2; 42 found; start..end, strand, type, name):
      1..249     +  CDS            UGI: UNGI_BPPB2 - Experimental evidence at protein level: Swiss-Prot protein existence level 1. This protein binds specifically and reversibly to the host uracil-DNA glycosylase, preventing removal of uracil residues from PBS2 DNA by the host uracil-excision repair system. From Bacillus phage PBS2 (Bacteriophage PBS2).
    274..298     -  protein_bind   attB2: mutant version of attB; recombination site for the Gateway® BP reaction BP Clonase™
    369..528     +  polyA_signal   CaMV poly(A) signal (fragment): cauliflower mosaic virus polyadenylation signal
    996..1520    -  CDS            MSR4 (fragment): MSRA4_ARATH - Also known as PMSR, PMSR4. Experimental evidence at protein level: Swiss-Prot protein existence level 1. Catalyzes the reduction of methionine sulfoxide (MetSO) to methionine in proteins. Plays a protective role against oxidative stress by restoring activity to proteins that have been inactivated by methionine oxidation. Prevents the methionine sulfoxidation of the heat shock protein HSP21 and its subsequent inactivation. MSRA family specifically reduces the MetSO S-enantiomer. From Arabidopsis thaliana (Mouse-ear cress).
   2062..2778    +  CDS            OLEO2_BRANA: Experimental evidence at protein level: Swiss-Prot protein existence level 1. May have a structural role to stabilize the lipid body during desiccation of the seed by preventing coalescence of the oil. Probably interacts with both lipid and phospholipid moieties of lipid bodies. May also provide recognition signals for specific lipase anchorage in lipolysis during seedling growth. From Brassica napus (Rape).
   2796..2820    -  protein_bind   attB2: mutant version of attB; recombination site for the Gateway® BP reaction BP Clonase™
   2833..3546    +  CDS            EGFP: EGFP is a basic (constitutively fluorescent) green fluorescent protein published in 1996, derived from Aequorea victoria. It is reported to be a rapidly-maturing weak dimer with moderate acid sensitivity.
   3556..3632    +  CDS            GUS (fragment): β-glucuronidase; uidA (or gusA) from E. coli
   3627..3723    +  CDS            GUS (fragment): β-glucuronidase; uidA (or gusA) from E. coli
   3800..3959    +  polyA_signal   CaMV poly(A) signal (fragment): cauliflower mosaic virus polyadenylation signal
   4072..4251    +  promoter       NOS promoter: nopaline synthase promoter
   4285..5076    +  CDS            neo: KKA2_KLEPN - Also known as kan, nptII. Experimental evidence at protein level: Swiss-Prot protein existence level 1. Resistance to kanamycin, neomycin, paromomycin, ribostamycin, butirosin and gentamicin B. From Klebsiella pneumoniae.
   5119..5371    +  terminator     NOS terminator: nopaline synthase terminator and poly(A) signal
   5464..5488    -  misc_feature   LB T-DNA repeat: left border repeat from nopaline C58 T-DNA
   5747..5770    +  promoter       Pc promoter (fragment): intI1 (promoter lies within the coding sequence); class 1 integron promoter
   5946..6002    +  CDS            GmR (fragment): gentamycin acetyltransferase; aacC1; confers resistance to gentamycin
   6013..6800    +  CDS            SmR (fragment): aminoglycoside adenylyltransferase (Murphy, 1985); aadA; confers resistance to spectinomycin and streptomycin
   7046..7634    +  rep_origin     ori: high-copy-number ColE1/pMB1/pBR322/pUC origin of replication
   7820..7960    -  misc_feature   bom: basis of mobility region from pBR322
   8062..8101    -  CDS            rop (fragment): Rop protein, which maintains plasmids at low copy number; rop
   8304..8498    -  rep_origin     pVS1 oriV: origin of replication for the Pseudomonas plasmid pVS1 (Heeb et al., 2000)
   8564..9637    -  CDS            pVS1 RepA: replication protein from the Pseudomonas plasmid pVS1 (Heeb et al., 2000)
  10066..10695   -  CDS            pVS1 StaA: stability protein from the Pseudomonas plasmid pVS1 (Heeb et al., 2000)
  11255..11656   -  CDS            Y4CG_SINFN (fragment): Protein inferred from homology: Swiss-Prot protein existence level 3. From Sinorhizobium fredii (strain NBRC 101917 / NGR234).
  12026..12050   -  misc_feature   RB T-DNA repeat: right border repeat from nopaline C58 T-DNA
  12136..12507   +  CDS            HST (fragment): HSTC_ARATH - Also known as HPT2, VTE2-2. Experimental evidence at protein level: Swiss-Prot protein existence level 1. Involved in the synthesis of plastoquinone-9. Can use both homogentisic acid and 2,5-dihydroxyphenylacetic acid gamma-lactone as prenyl acceptors, and solanesyl diphosphate > farnesyl diphosphate > geranylgeranyl diphosphate >> phytyl diphosphate as prenyl donors. Do not catalyze the decardoxylation of homogentisate uncoupled from prenylation. From Arabidopsis thaliana (Mouse-ear cress).
  12659..12742   +  CDS            HST (fragment): HSTC_ARATH - Also known as HPT2, VTE2-2. Experimental evidence at protein level: Swiss-Prot protein existence level 1. Involved in the synthesis of plastoquinone-9. Can use both homogentisic acid and 2,5-dihydroxyphenylacetic acid gamma-lactone as prenyl acceptors, and solanesyl diphosphate > farnesyl diphosphate > geranylgeranyl diphosphate >> phytyl diphosphate as prenyl donors. Do not catalyze the decardoxylation of homogentisate uncoupled from prenylation. From Arabidopsis thaliana (Mouse-ear cress).
  13008..13082   +  CDS            HST (fragment): HSTC_ARATH - Also known as HPT2, VTE2-2. Experimental evidence at protein level: Swiss-Prot protein existence level 1. Involved in the synthesis of plastoquinone-9. Can use both homogentisic acid and 2,5-dihydroxyphenylacetic acid gamma-lactone as prenyl acceptors, and solanesyl diphosphate > farnesyl diphosphate > geranylgeranyl diphosphate >> phytyl diphosphate as prenyl donors. Do not catalyze the decardoxylation of homogentisate uncoupled from prenylation. From Arabidopsis thaliana (Mouse-ear cress).
  13808..13832   +  protein_bind   attB1: mutant version of attB; recombination site for the Gateway® BP reaction BP Clonase™
  13835..13861   +  CDS            3xHA (fragment): three tandem HA epitope tags
  13871..14377   +  CDS            avrBs3 (fragment): AVRB3_XANEU - Experimental evidence at protein level: Swiss-Prot protein existence level 1. Avirulence protein. Acts as a transcription factor in C.annuum plants. In susceptible plants lacking the Bs3 resistance gene induces expression of a number of genes, including genes homologous to a family of auxin-induced genes, alpha-expansin genes, pectate lyase, anthocyanidin glucoside rhamnosyl transferase and at least one transcription factor, UPA20. Their expression leads to plant hypertrophy in mesophyll cells, probably mainly mediated by UPA20 (PubMed:17962565). In resistant plants induces the h
  15866..15985   +  CDS            avrBs3 (fragment): AVRB3_XANEU - Experimental evidence at protein level: Swiss-Prot protein existence level 1. Avirulence protein. Acts as a transcription factor in C.annuum plants. In susceptible plants lacking the Bs3 resistance gene induces expression of a number of genes, including genes homologous to a family of auxin-induced genes, alpha-expansin genes, pectate lyase, anthocyanidin glucoside rhamnosyl transferase and at least one transcription factor, UPA20. Their expression leads to plant hypertrophy in mesophyll cells, probably mainly mediated by UPA20 (PubMed:17962565). In resistant plants induces the h
  15986..16321   +  CDS            dddA (fragment): DDDA_BURC1 - Experimental evidence at protein level: Swiss-Prot protein existence level 1. Toxic component of a toxin-immunity protein module, which functions as a cellular contact-dependent growth inhibition (CDI) system. CDI modules allow bacteria to communicate with and inhibit the growth of closely related neighboring bacteria in a contact-dependent fashion. Bacteria that have this module inhibit or kill bacteria without it, giving them a growth advantage. Probably specifically inhibited by cognate immunity protein DddI (Probable). The C-terminal 163 residue fragment has double-stranded DN
  16331..16579   +  CDS            UGI: UNGI_BPPB2 - Experimental evidence at protein level: Swiss-Prot protein existence level 1. This protein binds specifically and reversibly to the host uracil-DNA glycosylase, preventing removal of uracil residues from PBS2 DNA by the host uracil-excision repair system. From Bacillus phage PBS2 (Bacteriophage PBS2).
  16608..16628   -  protein_bind   attB4: mutant version of attB; core recombination site for the Gateway® BP reaction BP Clonase™
  16633..16881   +  terminator     HSP terminator: efficient transcription terminator from the Arabidopsis thaliana heat shock protein 18.2 gene (Nagaya et al., 2010)
  17468..17839   +  CDS            HST (fragment): HSTC_ARATH - Also known as HPT2, VTE2-2. Experimental evidence at protein level: Swiss-Prot protein existence level 1. Involved in the synthesis of plastoquinone-9. Can use both homogentisic acid and 2,5-dihydroxyphenylacetic acid gamma-lactone as prenyl acceptors, and solanesyl diphosphate > farnesyl diphosphate > geranylgeranyl diphosphate >> phytyl diphosphate as prenyl donors. Do not catalyze the decardoxylation of homogentisate uncoupled from prenylation. From Arabidopsis thaliana (Mouse-ear cress).
  17991..18074   +  CDS            HST (fragment): HSTC_ARATH - Also known as HPT2, VTE2-2. Experimental evidence at protein level: Swiss-Prot protein existence level 1. Involved in the synthesis of plastoquinone-9. Can use both homogentisic acid and 2,5-dihydroxyphenylacetic acid gamma-lactone as prenyl acceptors, and solanesyl diphosphate > farnesyl diphosphate > geranylgeranyl diphosphate >> phytyl diphosphate as prenyl donors. Do not catalyze the decardoxylation of homogentisate uncoupled from prenylation. From Arabidopsis thaliana (Mouse-ear cress).
  18340..18414   +  CDS            HST (fragment): HSTC_ARATH - Also known as HPT2, VTE2-2. Experimental evidence at protein level: Swiss-Prot protein existence level 1. Involved in the synthesis of plastoquinone-9. Can use both homogentisic acid and 2,5-dihydroxyphenylacetic acid gamma-lactone as prenyl acceptors, and solanesyl diphosphate > farnesyl diphosphate > geranylgeranyl diphosphate >> phytyl diphosphate as prenyl donors. Do not catalyze the decardoxylation of homogentisate uncoupled from prenylation. From Arabidopsis thaliana (Mouse-ear cress).
  19129..19149   +  protein_bind   attB3: mutant version of attB; core recombination site for the Gateway® BP reaction BP Clonase™
  19209..19715   +  CDS            avrBs3 (fragment): AVRB3_XANEU - Experimental evidence at protein level: Swiss-Prot protein existence level 1. Avirulence protein. Acts as a transcription factor in C.annuum plants. In susceptible plants lacking the Bs3 resistance gene induces expression of a number of genes, including genes homologous to a family of auxin-induced genes, alpha-expansin genes, pectate lyase, anthocyanidin glucoside rhamnosyl transferase and at least one transcription factor, UPA20. Their expression leads to plant hypertrophy in mesophyll cells, probably mainly mediated by UPA20 (PubMed:17962565). In resistant plants induces the h
  21510..21656   +  CDS            avrBs3 (fragment): AVRB3_XANEU - Experimental evidence at protein level: Swiss-Prot protein existence level 1. Avirulence protein. Acts as a transcription factor in C.annuum plants. In susceptible plants lacking the Bs3 resistance gene induces expression of a number of genes, including genes homologous to a family of auxin-induced genes, alpha-expansin genes, pectate lyase, anthocyanidin glucoside rhamnosyl transferase and at least one transcription factor, UPA20. Their expression leads to plant hypertrophy in mesophyll cells, probably mainly mediated by UPA20 (PubMed:17962565). In resistant plants induces the h
>Addgene plasmid #193383 | nTALE+CD_for TUB_8N_1397NC | addgene full sequence | sequence record 381656 | Addgene NGS Result
ACCAATCTTTCCGACATTATCGAGAAGGAAACAGGTAAACAACTCGTAATCCAAGAAAGCATACTGATGC
TTCCTGAAGAGGTTGAAGAGGTCATAGGGAACAAACCTGAAAGCGACATTTTGGTTCATACTGCCTATGA
TGAGTCTACAGATGAGAACGTGATGTTGCTAACCTCAGATGCACCTGAATACAAGCCATGGGCTTTAGTG
ATTCAGGATTCGAATGGAGAGAACAAGATCAAGATGCTCTGATAACTCGAGCGATCCTCTAGAACCCAGC
TTTCTTGTACAAAGTGGTGATATCCCGCGGCCATGCTAGAGTCCGCAAAAATCACCAGTCTCTCTCTACA
AATCTATCTCTCTCTATTTTTCTCCAGAATAATGTGTGAGTAGTTCCCAGATAAGGGAATTAGGGTTCTT
ATAGGGTTTCGCTCATGTGTTGAGCATATAAGAAACCCTTAGTATGTATTTGTATTTGTAAAATACTTCT
ATCAATAAAATTTCTAATTCCTAAAACCAAAATCCAGTGACCTGCAGGCATGCGACGTCGGGCCCTCTAG
AGGATCCCCGGCACCCTACTTAGATCAACACATAAAAGTTAGTAAGTGAAGAACCACAACAACAACACTA
GATTCATCTTCAAGTGTATGTAGGTATAGTAACATGAACAAGAACAGACTCAAGTACAAGATCGCATACG
AAAATGGAAATGGCAATGTCACTTCCACATAATCAAACACGAATCCTCATATCAACAAGGCCTGAGATTC
TAACTAGCTCATAACAACTTAGCCAATAGTTACTTGAGACTACCAAATGTATGTAGAACTAAAGACTAAG
GGACAGAGAGTTCGTCTAAACAGGTGAATCTAGTCGTTGTTATCTAATAAACAATTCAGCCCCAAATGCA
GAACACACATAGAGCTCTCTATTGATTCAAATTACGATCTGATACTGATAACGTCTAGATTTTTAGGGTT
AAAGCAATCAATCACCTGACGATTCAAGGTGGTTGGATCATGACGATTCCAGAAAACATCAAGCAAGCTC
TCAAAGCTACACTCTTTGGGATCATACTGAACTCTAACAACCTCGTTATGTCCCGTAGTGCCAGTACAGA
CATCCTCGTAACTCGGATTGTGCACGATGCCATGGCTATACCCAACCTCGGTCTTGGTCACACCAGGAAC
TCTCTGGTAAGCTAGCTCCACTCCCCAGAAACAACCGGCGCCAAATTGCGCGAATTGCTGACCTGAAGAC
GGAACATCATCGTCGGGTCCTTGGGCGATTGCGGCGGAAGATGGGTCAGCTTGGGCTTGAGGACGAGACC
CGAATCCGAGTCTGTTGAAAAGGTTGTTCATTGGGGATTTGTATACGGAGATTGGTCGTCGAGAGGTTTG
AGGGAAAGGACAAATGGGTTTGGCTCTGGAGAAAGAGAGTGCGGCTTTAGAGAGAGAATTGAGAGGTTTA
GAGAGAGATGCGGCGGCGATGAGCGGAGGAGAGACGACGAGGACCTGCATTATCAAAGCAGTGACGTGGT
GAAATTTGGAACTTTTAAGAGGCAGATAGATTTATTATTTGTATCCATTTTCTTCATTGTTCTAGAATGT
CGCGGAACAAATTTTAAAACTAAATCCTAAATTTTTCTAATTTTGTTGCCAATAGTGGATATGTGGGCCG
TATAGAAGGAATCTATTGAAGGCCCAAACCCATACTGACGAGCCCAAAGGTTCGTTTTGCGTTTTATGTT
TCGGTTCGATGCCAACGCCACATTCTGAGCTAGGCAAAAAACAAACGTGTCTTTGAATAGACTCCTCTCG
TTAACACATGCAGCGGCTGCATGGTGACGCCATTAACACGTGGCCTACAATTGCATGATGTCTCCATTGA
CACGTGACTTCTCGTCTCCTTTCTTAATATATCTAACAAACACTCCTACCTCTTCCAAAATATATACACA
TCTTTTTGATCAATCTCTCATTCAAAATCTCATTCTCTCTAGTAAACAAGAACAAAAAAATGGCGGATAC
AGCTAGAGGAACCCATCACGATATCATCGGCAGAGACCAGTACCCGATGATGGGCCGAGACCGAGACCAG
TACCAGATGTCCGGACGAGGATCTGACTACTCCAAGTCTAGGCAGATTGCTAAAGCTGCAACTGCTGTCA
CAGCTGGTGGTTCCCTCCTTGTTCTCTCCAGCCTTACCCTTGTTGGAACTGTCATAGCTTTGACTGTTGC
AACACCTCTGCTCGTTATCTTCAGCCCAATCCTTGTCCCGGCTCTCATCACAGTTGCACTCCTCATCACC
GGTTTTCTTTCCTCTGGAGGGTTTGGCATTGCCGCTATAACCGTTTTCTCTTGGATTTACAAGTAAGCAC
ACATTTATCATCTTACTTCATAATTTTGTGCAATATGTGCATGCATGTGTTGAGCCAGTAGCTTTGGATC
AATTTTTTTGGTCGAATAACAAATGTAACAATAAGAAATTGCAAATTCTAGGGAACATTTGGTTAACTAA
ATACGAAATTTGACCTAGCTAGCTTGAATGTGTCTGTGTATATCATCTATATAGGTAAAATGCTTGGTAT
GATACCTATTGATTGTGAATAGGTACGCAACGGGAGAGCACCCACAGGGATCAGACAAGTTGGACAGTGC
AAGGATGAAGTTGGGAAGCAAAGCTCAGGATCTGAAAGACAGAGCTCAGTACTACGGACAGCAACATACT
GGTGGGGAACATGACCGTGACCGTACTCGTGGTGGCCAGCACACTACTCAAGGGTGGGCGCGCCGACCCA
GCTTTCTTGTACAAAGTGGTGATATCCCGCGGATGGTGAGCAAGGGCGAGGAGCTGTTCACCGGGGTGGT
GCCCATCCTGGTCGAGCTGGACGGCGACGTAAACGGCCACAAGTTCAGCGTGTCCGGCGAGGGCGAGGGC
GATGCCACCTACGGCAAGCTGACCCTGAAGTTCATCTGCACCACCGGCAAGCTGCCCGTGCCCTGGCCCA
CCCTCGTGACCACCCTGACCTACGGCGTGCAGTGCTTCAGCCGCTACCCCGACCACATGAAGCAGCACGA
CTTCTTCAAGTCCGCCATGCCCGAAGGCTACGTCCAGGAGCGCACCATCTTCTTCAAGGACGACGGCAAC
TACAAGACCCGCGCCGAGGTGAAGTTCGAGGGCGACACCCTGGTGAACCGCATCGAGCTGAAGGGCATCG
ACTTCAAGGAGGACGGCAACATCCTGGGGCACAAGCTGGAGTACAACTACAACAGCCACAACGTCTATAT
CATGGCCGACAAGCAGAAGAACGGCATCAAGGTGAACTTCAAGATCCGCCACAACATCGAGGACGGCAGC
GTGCAGCTCGCCGACCACTACCAGCAGAACACCCCCATCGGCGACGGCCCCGTGCTGCTGCCCGACAACC
ACTACCTGAGCACCCAGTCCGCCCTGAGCAAAGACCCCAACGAGAAGCGCGATCACATGGTCCTGCTGGA
GTTCGTGACCGCCGCCGGGATCACTCTCGGCATGGACGAGCTGTACGAACCCGGCATGTTACGTCCTGTA
GAAACCCCAACCCGTGAAATCAAAAAACTCGACGGCCTGTGGGCATTCAGTCTGGATCGCGACCGCAAAC
CGAAGTCGGCGGCTTTTCTGCTGCAAAAACGCTGGACTGGCATGAACTTCGGTGAAAAACCGCAGCAGGG
AGGCAAACAATGACCATGGCGGCCGGGAGGGCCATGCTAGAGTCCGCAAAAATCACCAGTCTCTCTCTAC
AAATCTATCTCTCTCTATTTTTCTCCAGAATAATGTGTGAGTAGTTCCCAGATAAGGGAATTAGGGTTCT
TATAGGGTTTCGCTCATGTGTTGAGCATATAAGAAACCCTTAGTATGTATTTGTATTTGTAAAATACTTC
TATCAATAAAATTTCTAATTCCTAAAACCAAAATCCAGTGACCTGCAGGCATGCGACCTCGAATTATCGA
TCATGAGCGGAGAATTAAGGGAGTCACGTTATGACCCCCGCCGATGACGCGGGACAAGCCGTTTTACGTT
TGGAACTGACAGAACCGCAACGTTGAAGGAGCCACTGAGCCGCGGGTTTCTGGAGTTTAATGAGCTAAGC
ACATACGTCAGAAACCATTATTGCGCGTTCAAAAGTCGCCTAAGGTCACTATCAGCTAGCAAATATTTCT
TGTCAAAAATGCTCCACTGACGTTCCATAAATTCCCCTCGGTATCCAATTAGAGTCTCATATTCACTCTC
AACTCGATCGAGGCATGATTGAACAAGATGGATTGCACGCAGGTTCTCCGGCCGCTTGGGTGGAGAGGCT
ATTCGGCTATGACTGGGCACAACAGACAATCGGCTGCTCTGATGCCGCCGTGTTCCGGCTGTCAGCGCAG
GGGCGCCCGGTTCTTTTTGTCAAGACCGACCTGTCCGGTGCCCTGAATGAACTCCAAGACGAGGCAGCGC
GGCTATCGTGGCTGGCCACGACGGGCGTTCCTTGCGCAGCTGTGCTCGACGTTGTCACTGAAGCGGGAAG
GGACTGGCTGCTATTGGGCGAAGTGCCGGGGCAGGATCTCCTGTCATCTCACCTTGCTCCTGCCGAGAAA
GTATCCATCATGGCTGATGCAATGCGGCGGCTGCATACGCTTGATCCGGCTACCTGCCCATTCGACCACC
AAGCGAAACATCGCATCGAGCGAGCACGTACTCGGATGGAAGCCGGTCTTGTCGATCAGGATGATCTGGA
CGAAGAGCATCAGGGGCTCGCGCCAGCCGAACTGTTCGCCAGGCTCAAGGCGCGGATGCCCGACGGCGAG
GATCTCGTCGTGACCCACGGCGATGCCTGCTTGCCGAATATCATGGTGGAAAATGGCCGCTTTTCTGGAT
TCATCGACTGTGGCCGGCTGGGTGTGGCGGACCGCTATCAGGACATAGCGTTGGCTACCCGTGATATTGC
TGAAGAGCTTGGCGGCGAATGGGCTGACCGCTTCCTCGTGCTTTACGGTATCGCCGCTCCCGATTCGCAG
CGCATCGCCTTCTATCGCCTTCTTGACGAGTTCTTCTGAGCGGGACTCTGGGGTTCGGACTCTAGCTAGA
GTCAAGCAGATCGTTCAAACATTTGGCAATAAAGTTTCTTAAGATTGAATCCTGTTGCCGGTCTTGCGAT
GATTATCATATAATTTCTGTTGAATTACGTTAAGCATGTAATAATTAACATGTAATGCATGACGTTATTT
ATGAGATGGGTTTTTATGATTAGAGTCCCGCAATTATACATTTAATACGCGATAGAAAACAAAATATAGC
GCGCAAACTAGGATAAATTATCGCGCGCGGTGTCATCTATGTTACTAGATCGACCGGCATGCAAGCTGAT
AATTCAATTCGGCGTTAATTCAGTACATTAAAAACGTCCGCAATGTGTTATTAAGTTGTCTAAGCGTCAA
TTTGTTTACACCACAATATATCCTGCCACCAGCCAGCCAACAGCTCCCCGACCGGCAGCTCGGCACAAAA
TCACCACTCGATACAGGCAGCCCATCAGTCCGGGACGGCGTCAGCGGGAGAGCCGTTGTAAGGCGGCAGA
CTTTGCTCATGTTACCGATGCTATTCGGAAGAACGGCAACTAAGCTGCCGGGTTTGAAACACGGATGATC
TCGCGGAGGGTAGCATGTTGATTGTAACGATGACAGAGCGTTGCTGCCTGTGATCAATTCGGGCACGAAC
CCAGTGGACATAAGCCTGTTCGGTTCGTAAGCTGTAATGCAAGTAGCGTATGCGCTCACGCAACTGGTCC
AGAACCTTGACCGAACGCAGCGGTGGTAACGGCGCAGTGGCGGTTTTCATGGCTTGTTATGACTGTTTTT
TTGGGGTACAGTCTATGCCTCGGGCATCCAAGCAGCAAGCGCGTTACGCCGTGGGTCGATGTTTGATGTT
ATGGAGCAGCAACGATGTTACGCAGCAGGGCAGTCGCCCTAAAACAAAGTTAAACATCATGGGGGAAGCG
GTGATCGCCGAAGTATCGACTCAACTATCAGAGGTAGTTGGCGTCATCGAGCGCCATCTCGAACCGACGT
TGCTGGCCGTACATTTGTACGGCTCCGCAGTGGATGGCGGCCTGAAGCCACACAGTGATATTGATTTGCT
GGTTACGGTGACCGTAAGGCTTGATGAAACAACGCGGCGAGCTTTGATCAACGACCTTTTGGAAACTTCG
GCTTCCCCTGGAGAGAGCGAGATTCTCCGCGCTGTAGAAGTCACCATTGTTGTGCACGACGACATCATTC
CGTGGCGTTATCCAGCTAAGCGCGAACTGCAATTTGGAGAATGGCAGCGCAATGACATTCTTGCAGGTAT
CTTCGAGCCAGCCACGATCGACATTGATCTGGCTATCTTGCTGACAAAAGCAAGAGAACATAGCGTTGCC
TTGGTAGGTCCAGCGGCGGAGGAACTCTTTGATCCGGTTCCTGAACAGGATCTATTTGAGGCGCTAAATG
AAACCTTAACGCTATGGAACTCGCCGCCCGACTGGGCTGGCGATGAGCGAAATGTAGTGCTTACGTTGTC
CCGCATTTGGTACAGCGCAGTAACCGGCAAAATCGCGCCGAAGGATGTCGCTGCCGACTGGGCAATGGAG
CGCCTGCCGGCCCAGTATCAGCCCGTCATACTTGAAGCTAGACAGGCTTATCTTGGACAAGAAGAAGATC
GCTTGGCCTCGCGCGCAGATCAGTTGGAAGAATTTGTCCACTACGTGAAAGGCGAGATCACCAAGGTAGT
CGGCAAATAATGTCTAGCTAGAAATTCGTTCAAGCCGACGCCGCTTCGCGGCGCGGCTTAACTCAAGCGT
TAGATGCACTAAGCACATAATTGCTCACAGCCAAACTATCAGGTCAAGTCTGCTTTTATTATTTTTAAGC
GTGCATAATAAGCCCTACACAAATTGGGAGATATATCATGCATGACCAAAATCCCTTAACGTGAGTTTTC
GTTCCACTGAGCGTCAGACCCCGTAGAAAAGATCAAAGGATCTTCTTGAGATCCTTTTTTTCTGCGCGTA
ATCTGCTGCTTGCAAACAAAAAAACCACCGCTACCAGCGGTGGTTTGTTTGCCGGATCAAGAGCTACCAA
CTCTTTTTCCGAAGGTAACTGGCTTCAGCAGAGCGCAGATACCAAATACTGTCCTTCTAGTGTAGCCGTA
GTTAGGCCACCACTTCAAGAACTCTGTAGCACCGCCTACATACCTCGCTCTGCTAATCCTGTTACCAGTG
GCTGCTGCCAGTGGCGATAAGTCGTGTCTTACCGGGTTGGACTCAAGACGATAGTTACCGGATAAGGCGC
AGCGGTCGGGCTGAACGGGGGGTTCGTGCACACAGCCCAGCTTGGAGCGAACGACCTACACCGAACTGAG
ATACCTACAGCGTGAGCTATGAGAAAGCGCCACGCTTCCCGAAGGGAGAAAGGCGGACAGGTATCCGGTA
AGCGGCAGGGTCGGAACAGGAGAGCGCACGAGGGAGCTTCCAGGGGGAAACGCCTGGTATCTTTATAGTC
CTGTCGGGTTTCGCCACCTCTGACTTGAGCGTCGATTTTTGTGATGCTCGTCAGGGGGGCGGAGCCTATG
GAAAAACGCCAGCAACGCGGCCTTTTTACGGTTCCTGGCCTTTTGCTGGCCTTTTGCTCACATGTTCTTT
CCTGCGTTATCCCCTGATTCTGTGGATAACCGTATTACCGCCTTTGAGTGAGCTGATACCGCTCGCCGCA
GCCGAACGACCGAGCGCAGCGAGTCAGTGAGCGAGGAAGCGGAAGAGCGCCTGATGCGGTATTTTCTCCT
TACGCATCTGTGCGGTATTTCACACCGCATATGGTGCACTCTCAGTACAATCTGCTCTGATGCCGCATAG
TTAAGCCAGTATACACTCCGCTATCGCTACGTGACTGGGTCATGGCTGCGCCCCGACACCCGCCAACACC
CGCTGACGCGCCCTGACGGGCTTGTCTGCTCCCGGCATCCGCTTACAGACAAGCTGTGACCGTCTCCGGG
AGCTGCATGTGTCAGAGGTTTTCACCGTCATCACCGAAACGCGCGAGGCAGGGTGCCTTGATGTGGGCGC
CGGCGGTCGAGTGGCGACGGCGCGGCTTGTCCGCGCCCTGGTAGATTGCCTGGCCGTAGGCCAGCCATTT
TTGAGCGGCCAGCGGCCGCGATAGGCCGACGCGAAGCGGCGGGGCGTAGGGAGCGCAGCGACCGAAGGGT
AGGCGCTTTTTGCAGCTCTTCGGCTGTGCGCTGGCCAGACAGTTATGCACAGGCCAGGCGGGTTTTAAGA
GTTTTAATAAGTTTTAAAGAGTTTTAGGCGGAAAAATCGCCTTTTTTCTCTTTTATATCAGTCACTTACA
TGTGTGACCGGTTCCCAATGTACGGCTTTGGGTTCCCAATGTACGGGTTCCGGTTCCCAATGTACGGCTT
TGGGTTCCCAATGTACGTGCTATCCACAGGAAAGAGACCTTTTCGACCTTTTTCCCCTGCTAGGGCAATT
TGCCCTAGCATCTGCTCCGTACATTAGGAACCGGCGGATGCTTCGCCCTCGATCAGGTTGCGGTAGCGCA
TGACTAGGATCGGGCCAGCCTGCCCCGCCTCCTCCTTCAAATCGTACTCCGGCAGGTCATTTGACCCGAT
CAGCTTGCGCACGGTGAAACAGAACTTCTTGAACTCTCCGGCGCTGCCACTGCGTTCGTAGATCGTCTTG
AACAACCATCTGGCTTCTGCCTTGCCTGCGGCGCGGCGTGCCAGGCGGTAGAGAAAACGGCCGATGCCGG
GATCGATCAAAAAGTAATCGGGGTGAACCGTCAGCACGTCCGGGTTCTTGCCTTCTGTGATCTCGCGGTA
CATCCAATCAGCTAGCTCGATCTCGATGTACTCCGGCCGCCCGGTTTCGCTCTTTACGATCTTGTAGCGG
CTAATCAAGGCTTCACCCTCGGATACCGTCACCAGGCGGCCGTTCTTGGCCTTCTTCGTACGCTGCATGG
CAACGTGCGTGGTGTTTAACCGAATGCAGGTTTCTACCAGGTCGTCTTTCTGCTTTCCGCCATCGGCTCG
CCGGCAGAACTTGAGTACGTCCGCAACGTGTGGACGGAACACGCGGCCGGGCTTGTCTCCCTTCCCTTCC
CGGTATCGGTTCATGGATTCGGTTAGATGGGAAACCGCCATCAGTACCAGGTCGTAATCCCACACACTGG
CCATGCCGGCCGGCCCTGCGGAAACCTCTACGTGCCCGTCTGGAAGCTCGTAGCGGATCACCTCGCCAGC
TCGTCGGTCACGCTTCGACAGACGGAAAACGGCCACGTCCATGATGCTGCGACTATCGCGGGTGCCCACG
TCATAGAGCATCGGAACGAAAAAATCTGGTTGCTCGTCGCCCTTGGGCGGCTTCCTAATCGACGGCGCAC
CGGCTGCCGGCGGTTGCCGGGATTCTTTGCGGATTCGATCAGCGGCCGCTTGCCACGATTCACCGGGGCG
TGCTTCTGCCTCGATGCGTTGCCGCTGGGCGGCCTGCGCGGCCTTCAACTTCTCCACCAGGTCATCACCC
AGCGCCGCGCCGATTTGTACCGGGCCGGATGGTTTGCGACCGCTCACGCCGATTCCTCGGGCTTGGGGGT
TCCAGTGCCATTGCAGGGCCGGCAGACAACCCAGCCGCTTACGCCTGGCCAACCGCCCGTTCCTCCACAC
ATGGGGCATTCCACGGCGTCGGTGCCTGGTTGTTCTTGATTTTCCATGCCGCCTCCTTTAGCCGCTAAAA
TTCATCTACTCATTTATTCATTTGCTCATTTACTCTGGTAGCTGCGCGATGTATTCAGATAGCAGCTCGG
TAATGGTCTTGCCTTGGCGTACCGCGTACATCTTCAGCTTGGTGTGATCCTCCGCCGGCAACTGAAAGTT
GACCCGCTTCATGGCTGGCGTGTCTGCCAGGCTGGCCAACGTTGCAGCCTTGCTGCTGCGTGCGCTCGGA
CGGCCGGCACTTAGCGTGTTTGTGCTTTTGCTCATTTTCTCTTTACCTCATTAACTCAAATGAGTTTTGA
TTTAATTTCAGCGGCCAGCGCCTGGACCTCGCGGGCAGCATCGCCCTCGGGTTCTGATTCAAGAACGGTT
GTGCCGGCGGCGGCAGTGCCTGGGTAGCTCACGCGCTGCGTGATACGGGACTCAAGAATGGGCAGCTCGT
ACCCGGCCAGCGCCTCGGCAACCTCACCGCCGATGCGCGTGCCTTTGATCGCCCGCGACACGACAAAGGC
CGCTTGTAGCCTTCCATCCGTGACCTCAATGCGCTGCTTAACCAGCTCCACCAGGTCGGCGGTGGCCCAT
ATGTCGTAAGGGCTTGGCTGCACCGGAATCAGCACGAAGTCGGCTGCCTTGATCGCGGACACAGCCAAGT
CCGCCGCCTGGGGCGCTCCGTCGATCACTACGAAGTCGCGCCGGCCGATGGCCTTCACGTCGCGGTCAAT
CGTCGGGCGGTCGATGCCGACAACGGTTAGCGGTTGATCTTCCCGCACGGCCGCCCAATCGCGGGCACTG
CCCTGGGGATCGGAATCGACTAACAGAACATCGGCCCCGGCGAGTTGCAGGGCGCGGGCTAGATGGGTTG
CGATGGTCGTCTTGCCTGACCCGCCTTTCTGGTTAAGTACAGCGATAACCTTCATGCGTTCCCCTTGCGT
ATTTGTTTATTTACTCATCGCATCATATACGCAGCGACCGCATGACGCAAGCTGTTTTACTCAAATACAC
ATCACCTTTTTAGACGGCGGCGCTCGGTTTCTTCAGCGGCCAAGCTGGCCGGCCAGGCCGCCAGCTTGGC
ATCAGACAAACCGGCCAGGATTTCATGCAGCCGCACGGTTGAGACGTGCGCGGGCGGCTCGAACACGTAC
CCGGCCGCGATCATCTCCGCCTCGATCTCTTCGGTAATGAAAAACGGTTCGTCCTGGCCGTCCTGGTGCG
GTTTCATGCTTGTTCCTCTTGGCGTTCATTCTCGGCGGCCGCCAGGGCGTCGGCCTCGGTCAATGCGTCC
TCACGGAAGGCACCGCGCCGCCTGGCCTCGGTGGGCGTCACTTCCTCGCTGCGCTCAAGTGCGCGGTACA
GGGTCGAGCGATGCACGCCAAGCAGTGCAGCCGCCTCTTTCACGGTGCGGCCTTCCTGGTCGATCAGCTC
GCGGGCGTGCGCGATCTGTGCCGGGGTGAGGGTAGGGCGGGGGCCAAACTTCACGCCTCGGGCCTTGGCG
GCCTCGCGCCCGCTCCGGGTGCGGTCGATGATTAGGGAACGCTCGAACTCGGCAATGCCGGCGAACACGG
TCAACACCATGCGGCCGGCCGGCGTGGTGGTGTCGGCCCACGGCTCTGCCAGGCTACGCAGGCCCGCGCC
GGCCTCCTGGATGCGCTCGGCAATGTCCAGTAGGTCGCGGGTGCTGCGGGCCAGGCGGTCTAGCCTGGTC
ACTGTCACAACGTCGCCAGGGCGTAGGTGGTCAAGCATCCTGGCCAGCTCCGGGCGGTCGCGCCTGGTGC
CGGTGATCTTCTCGGAAAACAGCTTGGTGCAGCCGGCCGCGTGCAGTTCGGCCCGTTGGTTGGTCAAGTC
CTGGTCGTCGGTGCTGACGCGGGCATAGCCCAGCAGGCCAGCGGCGGCGCTCTTGTTCATGGCGTAATGT
CTCCGGTTCTAGTCGCAAGTATTCTACTTTATGCGACTAAAACACGCGACAAGAAAACGCCAGGAAAAGG
GCAGGGCGGCAGCCTGTCGCGTAACTTAGGACTTGTGCGACATGTCGTTTTCAGAAGACGGCTGCACTGA
ACGTCAGAAGCCGACTGCACTATAGCAGCGGAGGGGTTGGATCAAAGTACTTTAAAGTACTTTAAAGTAC
TTTAAAGTACTTTGATCCCGAGGGGAACCCTGTGGTTGGCATGCACATACAAATGGACGAACGGATAAAC
CTTTTCACGCCCTTTTAAATATCCGATTATTCTAATAAACGCTCTTTTCTCTTAGGTTTACCCGCCAATA
TATCCTGTCAAACACTGATAGTTTAAACTGAAGGCGGGAAACGACAATCTGATCCAAGCTCAAGCTAAGC
TCTCAACTTTTGATTCGCTATTTGCAGTGCACCTGTGGCGTTCATCACATCTTTTGTGACACTGTTTGCA
CTGGTCATTGCTATTACAAAGGACCTTCCTGATGTTGAAGGAGATCGAAAGTAAGTAACTGCACGCATAA
CCATTTTCTTTCCGCTCTTTGGCTCAATCCATTTGACAGTCAAAGACAATGTTTAACCAGCTCCGTTTGA
TATATTGTCTTTATGTGTTTGTTCAAGCATGTTTAGTTAATCATGCCTTTGATTGATCTTGAATAGGTTC
CAAATATCAACCCTGGCAACAAAACTTGGAGTGAGAAACATTGCATTCCTCGGTTCTGGACTTCTGCTAG
TAAATTATGTTTCAGCCATATCACTAGCTTTCTACATGCCTCAGGTGAATTCATCTATTTCCGTCTTAAC
TATTTCGGTTAATTAAAGCACGAACACCATTACTGCATGTAGAAGCTTGATAAACTATCGCCACCAATTT
ATTTTTGTTGCGATATTGTTACTTTCCTCAGTATGCAGCTTTGAAAAGACCAACCCTCTTATCCTTTAAC
AATGAACAGGTTTTTAGAGGTAGCTTGATGATTCCTGCACATGTGATCTTGGCTTCAGGCTTAATTTTCC
AGGTAAAGCATTATGAGATACTCTTATATCTCTTACATACTTTTGAGATAATGCACAAGAACTTCATAAC
TATATGCTTTAGTTTCTGCATTTGACACTGCCAAATTCATTAATCTCTAATATCTTTGTTGTTGATCTTT
GGTAGACATGGGTACTAGAAAAAGCAAACTACACCAAGGTAAAATACTTTTGTACAAACATAAACTCGTT
ATCACGGAACATCAATGGAGTGTATATCTAACGGAGTGTAGAAACATTTGATTATTGCAGGAAGCTATCT
CAGGATATTATCGGTTTATATGGAATCTCTTCTACGCAGAGTATCTGTTATTCCCCTTCCTCTAGCTTTC
AATTTCATGGTGAGGATATGCAGTTTTCTTTGTATATCATTCTTCTTCTTCTTTGTAGCTTGGAGTCAAA
ATCGGTTCCTTCATGTACATACATCAAGGATATGTCCTTCTGAATTTTTATATCTTGCAATAAAAATGCT
TGTACCAATTGAAACACCAGCTTTTTGAGTTCTATGATCACTGACTTGGTTCTAACCAAAAAAAAAAAAA
TGTTTAATTTACATATCTAAAAGTAGGTTTAGGGAAACCTAAACAGTAAAATATTTGTATATTATTCGAA
TTTCACTCATCATAAAAACTTAAATTGCACCATAAAATTTTGTTTTACTATTAATGATGTAATTTGTGTA
ACTTAAGATAAAAATAATATTCCGTAAGTTAACCGGCTAAAACCACGTATAAACCAGGGAACCTGTTAAA
CCGGTTCTTTACTGGATAAAGAAATGAAAGCCCATGTAGACAGCTCCATTAGAGCCCAAACCCTAAATTT
CTCATCTATATAAAAGGAGTGACATTAGGGTTTTTGTTCGTCCTCTTAAAGCTTCTCGTTTTCTCTGCCG
TCTCTCTCATTCGCGCGACGCAAACGATCTTCAGGTGATCTTCTTTCTCCAAATCCTCTCTCATAACTCT
GATTTCGTACTTGTGTATTTGAGCTCACGCTCTGTTTCTCTCACCACAGCCATGCCTAAGAAGAAGAGGA
AGGTTGCTAGTGATATCACAAGTTTGTACAAAAAAGCAGGCTTTTACCCATACGATGTTCCAGATTACGC
TGATATCGCCGATCTACGCACGCTCGGCTACAGCCAGCAGCAACAGGAGAAGATCAAACCGAAGGTTCGT
TCGACAGTGGCGCAGCACCACGAGGCACTGGTCGGCCACGGGTTTACACACGCGCACATCGTTGCGTTAA
GCCAACACCCGGCAGCGTTAGGGACCGTCGCTGTCAAGTATCAGGACATGATCGCAGCGTTGCCAGAGGC
GACACACGAAGCGATCGTTGGCGTCGGCAAACAGTGGTCCGGCGCACGCGCTCTGGAGGCCTTGCTCACG
GTGGCGGGAGAGTTGAGAGGTCCACCGTTACAGTTGGACACAGGCCAACTTCTCAAGATTGCAAAACGTG
GCGGCGTGACCGCAGTGGAGGCAGTGCATGCATGGCGCAATGCACTGACGGGTGCCCCGCTCAACCTGAC
CCCGGACCAGGTGGTTGCAATCGCGTCAAGGGTGGGGGGAAAGCAGGCCCTAGAAACCGTTCAGCGACTC
CTGCCCGTCCTGTGCCAGGACCACGGCCTGACCCCAGAACAAGTTGTCGCGATTGCAAGCAACAACGGAG
GCAAACAAGCCTTAGAAACAGTCCAGAGATTGTTGCCGGTGCTGTGCCAAGCCCACGGCCTGACCCCAGA
CCAGGTTGTGGCCATCGCCAGCAACATAGGTGGCAAGCAGGCCCTCGAAACCGTCCAGAGACTGTTACCG
GTTCTCTGCCAGGCCCACGGCCTGACCCCGGCCCAGGTGGTTGCAATCGCGTCAAGGGTGGGGGGAAAGC
AGGCCCTAGAAACCGTTCAGCGACTCCTGCCCGTCCTGTGCCAGGACCACGGCCTGACCCCCGACCAGGT
TGTCGCTATTGCTAGTAACGGCGGAGGCAAACAGGCGCTGGAAACAGTTCAGCGCCTCTTGCCGGTCTTG
TGTCAGGACCACGGCCTGACCCCAGAACAAGTTGTCGCGATTGCAAGCAACAACGGAGGCAAACAAGCCT
TAGAAACAGTCCAGAGATTGTTGCCGGTGCTGTGCCAAGCCCACGGCCTGACCCCAGACCAAGTTGTCGC
GATTGCAAGCAACAACGGAGGCAAACAAGCCTTAGAAACAGTCCAGAGATTGTTGCCTGTGCTGTGCCAA
GCCCACGGCCTGACCCCAGCCCAGGTTGTGGCCATCGCCAGCAACATAGGTGGCAAGCAGGCCCTCGAAA
CCGTCCAGAGACTGTTACCGGTTCTCTGCCAGGACCACGGCCTGACCCCCGACCAGGTTGTCGCTATTGC
TAGTAACGGCGGAGGCAAACAGGCGCTGGAAACAGTTCAGCGCCTCTTGCCGGTCTTGTGTCAGGACCAC
GGCCTGACCCCGGAACAGGTGGTTGCAATCGCGTCACACGATGGGGGAAAGCAGGCCCTAGAAACCGTTC
AGCGACTCCTGCCCGTCCTGTGCCAGGCCCACGGCCTGACCCCGGACCAGGTGGTTGCAATCGCGTCACA
CGATGGGGGAAAGCAGGCCCTAGAAACCGTTCAGCGACTCCTGCCCGTCCTGTGCCAGGCCCACGGCCTG
ACCCCGGCCCAGGTGGTTGCAATCGCGTCACACGATGGGGGAAAGCAGGCCCTAGAAACCGTTCAGCGAC
TCCTGCCCGTCCTGTGCCAGGACCACGGCCTGACCCCGGACCAGGTGGTTGCAATCGCGTCAAGGGTGGG
GGGAAAGCAGGCCCTAGAAACCGTTCAGCGACTCCTGCCCGTCCTGTGCCAGGACCACGGCCTGACCCCA
GAACAGGTTGTGGCCATCGCCAGCAACATAGGTGGCAAGCAGGCCCTCGAAACCGTCCAGAGACTGTTAC
CGGTTCTCTGCCAGGCCCACGGCCTGACCCCAGACCAGGTTGTGGCCATCGCCAGCAACATAGGTGGCAA
GCAGGCCCTCGAAACCGTCCAGAGACTGTTACCGGTTCTCTGCCAGGCCCACGGCCTGACCCCTGAGCAG
GTAGTGGCTATTGCATCCCACGACGGGGGCAGACCCGCACTGGAGTCAATTGTTGCCCAGTTATCTCGCC
CTGATCCGGCGTTGGCCGCGTTGACCAACGACCACCTCGTCGCCTTGGCCTGCCTCGGCGGGCGTCCTGC
GCTGGATGCAGTGAAAAAGGGATTGGGGGGGTCTGGATCGTATGCTTTAGGACCGTATCAGATCTCAGCT
CCACAATTGCCTGCATATAACGGACAAACTGTTGGGACCTTTTACTACGTTAACGATGCTGGTGGATTGG
AGTCCAAAGTGTTCTCTTCTGGTGGCCCAACTCCATATCCCAATTATGCGAATGCAGGCCATGTTGAAGG
TCAATCAGCCCTATTCATGAGAGATAACGGAATAAGTGAAGGACTGGTGTTTCACAACAATCCAGAAGGT
ACTTGTGGATTTTGCGTAAACATGACTGAGACACTTCTCCCAGAAAATGCCAAGATGACAGTTGTACCTC
CTGAAGGTTCTGGTGGATCGACAAACCTTTCAGACATTATCGAGAAAGAGACAGGCAAACAGCTAGTGAT
TCAAGAGTCCATTCTCATGCTTCCCGAAGAAGTTGAGGAAGTCATTGGGAATAAGCCGGAAAGTGACATA
CTCGTTCATACGGCTTACGATGAGAGCACGGATGAGAATGTCATGTTGCTTACCAGTGATGCACCTGAAT
ACAAACCTTGGGCTTTAGTCATCCAGGACAGCAATGGTGAGAACAAGATCAAGATGCTGTGATAACTCGA
GCGATCCTCTAGACACCCAACTTTTCTATACAAAGTTGTGAATATGAAGATGAAGATGAAATATTTGGTG
TGTCAAATAAAAAGCTTGTGTGCTTAAGTTTGTGTTTTTTTCTTGGCTTGTTGTGTTATGAATTTGTGGC
TTTTTCTAATATTAAATGAATGTAAGATCTCATTATAATGAATAAACAAATGTTTCTATAATCCATTGTG
AATGTTTTGTTGGATCTCTTCTGCAGCATATAACTACTGTATGTGCTATGGTATGGACTATGGAATATGA
TTAAAGATAAGATGGGCTCATAGAGTAAAACGAGGCGAGGGACCTATAAACCTCCCTTCATCATGCTATT
TCATGATCTATTTTATAAAATAAAGATGTAGAAAAAAGTAAGCGTAATAACCGCAAAACAAATGATTTAA
AACATGGCACATAATGAGGAGATTAAGTTCGGTTTACGTTTATTTTAGTACTAATTGTAACGTGAGACTA
CGTATCGGGAATCGCCTAATTAAAGCATTAATGCGAACCTGATTAGATTCACCGACCCTCCTATCGTGTC
GACCTTTCTGTTTCTTAGAATTTTTTGGTAGTCTATGTACTAATAATGTCAGCTTCGTATTTATTTCATA
AGCAATTTGCATTTGCAATTTGTTTTTTACTTTTATTTTTATTGTATTGTGGAATGTGGACTCGTACCAA
CATGAAGTTATATACCACCAAAAAAATTACAGTTAGTCAAAAGATTCACGAGTGAGAGCTACTTATGATT
GTCTTTTACGTATATGTCTAATTGTCTATTTGCTCAATAATCTTTGTACTTTCTTTTGTCGTTGATAAAT
CTAGAGGATCCCCCTCAACTTTTGATTCGCTATTTGCAGTGCACCTGTGGCGTTCATCACATCTTTTGTG
ACACTGTTTGCACTGGTCATTGCTATTACAAAGGACCTTCCTGATGTTGAAGGAGATCGAAAGTAAGTAA
CTGCACGCATAACCATTTTCTTTCCGCTCTTTGGCTCAATCCATTTGACAGTCAAAGACAATGTTTAACC
AGCTCCGTTTGATATATTGTCTTTATGTGTTTGTTCAAGCATGTTTAGTTAATCATGCCTTTGATTGATC
TTGAATAGGTTCCAAATATCAACCCTGGCAACAAAACTTGGAGTGAGAAACATTGCATTCCTCGGTTCTG
GACTTCTGCTAGTAAATTATGTTTCAGCCATATCACTAGCTTTCTACATGCCTCAGGTGAATTCATCTAT
TTCCGTCTTAACTATTTCGGTTAATTAAAGCACGAACACCATTACTGCATGTAGAAGCTTGATAAACTAT
CGCCACCAATTTATTTTTGTTGCGATATTGTTACTTTCCTCAGTATGCAGCTTTGAAAAGACCAACCCTC
TTATCCTTTAACAATGAACAGGTTTTTAGAGGTAGCTTGATGATTCCTGCACATGTGATCTTGGCTTCAG
GCTTAATTTTCCAGGTAAAGCATTATGAGATACTCTTATATCTCTTACATACTTTTGAGATAATGCACAA
GAACTTCATAACTATATGCTTTAGTTTCTGCATTTGACACTGCCAAATTCATTAATCTCTAATATCTTTG
TTGTTGATCTTTGGTAGACATGGGTACTAGAAAAAGCAAACTACACCAAGGTAAAATACTTTTGTACAAA
CATAAACTCGTTATCACGGAACATCAATGGAGTGTATATCTAACGGAGTGTAGAAACATTTGATTATTGC
AGGAAGCTATCTCAGGATATTATCGGTTTATATGGAATCTCTTCTACGCAGAGTATCTGTTATTCCCCTT
CCTCTAGCTTTCAATTTCATGGTGAGGATATGCAGTTTTCTTTGTATATCATTCTTCTTCTTCTTTGTAG
CTTGGAGTCAAAATCGGTTCCTTCATGTACATACATCAAGGATATGTCCTTCTGAATTTTTATATCTTGC
AATAAAAATGCTTGTACCAATTGAAACACCAGCTTTTTGAGTTCTATGATCACTGACTTGGTTCTAACCA
AAAAAAAAAAAATGTTTAATTTACATATCTAAAAGTAGGTTTAGGGAAACCTAAACAGTAAAATATTTGT
ATATTATTCGAATTTCACTCATCATAAAAACTTAAATTGCACCATAAAATTTTGTTTTACTATTAATGAT
GTAATTTGTGTAACTTAAGATAAAAATAATATTCCGTAAGTTAACCGGCTAAAACCACGTATAAACCAGG
GAACCTGTTAAACCGGTTCTTTACTGGATAAAGAAATGAAAGCCCATGTAGACAGCTCCATTAGAGCCCA
AACCCTAAATTTCTCATCTATATAAAAGGAGTGACATTAGGGTTTTTGTTCGTCCTCTTAAAGCTTCTCG
TTTTCTCTGCCGTCTCTCTCATTCGCGCGACGCAAACGATCTTCAGGTGATCTTCTTTCTCCAAATCCTC
TCTCATAACTCTGATTTCGTACTTGTGTATTTGAGCTCACGCTCTGTTTCTCTCACCACAGCCATGCCTA
AGAAGAAGAGGAAGGTTACAACTTTGTATAATAAAGTTGATAAGGAGACCGCCGCTGCCAAGTTCGAGAG
ACAGCACATGGACAGCATCGATATCGCCGATCTACGCACGCTCGGCTACAGCCAGCAGCAACAGGAGAAG
ATCAAACCGAAGGTTCGTTCGACAGTGGCGCAGCACCACGAGGCACTGGTCGGCCACGGGTTTACACACG
CGCACATCGTTGCGTTAAGCCAACACCCGGCAGCGTTAGGGACCGTCGCTGTCAAGTATCAGGACATGAT
CGCAGCGTTGCCAGAGGCGACACACGAAGCGATCGTTGGCGTCGGCAAACAGTGGTCCGGCGCACGCGCT
CTGGAGGCCTTGCTCACGGTGGCGGGAGAGTTGAGAGGTCCACCGTTACAGTTGGACACAGGCCAACTTC
TCAAGATTGCAAAACGTGGCGGCGTGACCGCAGTGGAGGCAGTGCATGCATGGCGCAATGCACTGACGGG
TGCCCCGCTCAACCTGACCCCCGACCAGGTTGTCGCTATTGCTAGTAACGGCGGAGGCAAACAGGCGCTG
GAAACAGTTCAGCGCCTCTTGCCGGTCTTGTGTCAGGACCACGGCCTGACCCCGGAACAGGTGGTTGCAA
TCGCGTCAAGGGTGGGGGGAAAGCAGGCCCTAGAAACCGTTCAGCGACTCCTGCCCGTCCTGTGCCAGGC
CCACGGCCTGACCCCAGACCAAGTTGTCGCGATTGCAAGCAACAACGGAGGCAAACAAGCCTTAGAAACA
GTCCAGAGATTGTTGCCTGTGCTGTGCCAAGCCCACGGCCTGACCCCAGCCCAAGTTGTCGCGATTGCAA
GCAACAACGGAGGCAAACAAGCCTTAGAAACAGTCCAGAGATTGTTGCCGGTGCTGTGCCAAGACCACGG
CCTGACCCCCGACCAGGTTGTCGCTATTGCTAGTAACGGCGGAGGCAAACAGGCGCTGGAAACAGTTCAG
CGCCTCTTGCCGGTCTTGTGTCAGGACCACGGCCTGACCCCAGAACAAGTTGTCGCGATTGCAAGCAACA
ACGGAGGCAAACAAGCCTTAGAAACAGTCCAGAGATTGTTGCCGGTGCTGTGCCAAGCCCACGGCCTGAC
CCCGGACCAGGTGGTTGCAATCGCGTCAAGGGTGGGGGGAAAGCAGGCCCTAGAAACCGTTCAGCGACTC
CTGCCCGTCCTGTGCCAGGCCCACGGCCTGACCCCGGCCCAGGTGGTTGCAATCGCGTCAAGGGTGGGGG
GAAAGCAGGCCCTAGAAACCGTTCAGCGACTCCTGCCCGTCCTGTGCCAGGACCACGGCCTGACCCCAGA
CCAGGTTGTGGCCATCGCCAGCAACATAGGTGGCAAGCAGGCCCTCGAAACCGTCCAGAGACTGTTACCG
GTTCTCTGCCAGGACCACGGCCTGACCCCCGAACAGGTTGTCGCTATTGCTAGTAACGGCGGAGGCAAAC
AGGCGCTGGAAACAGTTCAGCGCCTCTTGCCGGTCTTGTGTCAGGCCCACGGCCTGACCCCGGACCAGGT
GGTTGCAATCGCGTCAAGGGTGGGGGGAAAGCAGGCCCTAGAAACCGTTCAGCGACTCCTGCCCGTCCTG
TGCCAGGCCCACGGCCTGACCCCCGCCCAGGTTGTCGCTATTGCTAGTAACGGCGGAGGCAAACAGGCGC
TGGAAACAGTTCAGCGCCTCTTGCCGGTCTTGTGTCAGGACCACGGCCTGACCCCGGACCAGGTGGTTGC
AATCGCGTCACACGATGGGGGAAAGCAGGCCCTAGAAACCGTTCAGCGACTCCTGCCCGTCCTGTGCCAG
GACCACGGCCTGACCCCGGAACAGGTGGTTGCAATCGCGTCAAGGGTGGGGGGAAAGCAGGCCCTAGAAA
CCGTTCAGCGACTCCTGCCCGTCCTGTGCCAGGCCCACGGCCTGACCCCGGACCAGGTGGTTGCAATCGC
GTCACACGATGGGGGAAAGCAGGCCCTAGAAACCGTTCAGCGACTCCTGCCCGTCCTGTGCCAGGCCCAC
GGCCTGACCCCAGCCCAGGTTGTGGCCATCGCCAGCAACATAGGTGGCAAGCAGGCCCTCGAAACCGTCC
AGAGACTGTTACCGGTTCTCTGCCAGGACCACGGCCTGACCCCAGACCAAGTTGTCGCGATTGCAAGCAA
CAACGGAGGCAAACAAGCCTTAGAAACAGTCCAGAGATTGTTGCCGGTGCTGTGCCAAGACCACGGCCTG
ACCCCAGAACAGGTTGTGGCCATCGCCAGCAACATAGGTGGCAAGCAGGCCCTCGAAACCGTCCAGAGAC
TGTTACCGGTTCTCTGCCAGGCCCACGGCCTGACCCCTGAGCAGGTAGTGGCTATTGCATCCCACGACGG
GGGCAGACCCGCACTGGAGTCAATTGTTGCCCAGTTATCTCGCCCTGATCCGGCGTTGGCCGCGTTGACC
AACGACCACCTCGTCGCCTTGGCCTGCCTCGGCGGGCGTCCTGCGCTGGATGCAGTGAAAAAGGGATTGG
GGGGTTCTGCGATTCCAGTTAAGAGAGGAGCTACAGGAGAAACGAAAGTCTTTACTGGGAATTCCAATTC
TCCCAAATCACCGACTAAAGGCGGATGTAGTGGTGGTAGT
